>Addgene plasmid #52349 | pEL333 | depositor full sequence | sequence record 81074 | pEL333 sequence 7472 bps
CCATTCGCCATTCAGGCTGCGCAACTGTTGGGAAGGGCGATCGGTGCGGGCCTCTTCGCTATTACGCCAG
CTGGCGAAAGGGGGATGTGCTGCAAGGCGATTAAGTTGGGTAACGCCAGGGTTTTCCCAGTCACGACGTT
GTAAAACGACGGCCAGTGCCAAGCTGATCTATACATTGAATCAATATTGGCAATTAGCCATATTAGTCAT
TGGTTATATAGCATAAATCAATATTGGCTATTGGCCATTGCATACGTTGTATCTATATCATAATATGTAC
ATTTATATTGGCTCATGTCCAATATGACCGCCATGTTGACATTGATTATTGACTAGTTATTAATAGTAAT
CAATTACGGGGTCATTAGTTCATAGCCCATATATGGAGTTCCGCGTTACATAACTTACGGTAAATGGCCC
GCCTGGCTGACCGCCCAACGACCCCCGCCCATTGACGTCAATAATGACGTATGTTCCCATAGTAACGCCA
ATAGGGACTTTCCATTGACGTCAATGGGTGGAGTATTTACGGTAAACTGCCCACTTGGCAGTACATCAAG
TGTATCATATGCCAAGTCCGCCCCCTATTGACGTCAATGACGGTAAATGGCCCGCCTGGCATTATGCCCA
GTACATGACCTTACGGGACTTTCCTACTTGGCAGTACATCTACGTATTAGTCATCGCTATTACCATGGTG
ATGCGGTTTTGGCAGTACACCAATGGGCGTGGATAGCGGTTTGACTCACGGGGATTTCCAAGTCTCCACC
CCATTGACGTCAATGGGAGTTTGTTTTGGCACCAAAATCAACGGGACTTTCCAAAATGTCGTAATAACCC
CGCCCCGTTGACGCAAATGGGCGGTAGGCGTGTACGGTGGGAGGTCTATATAAGCAGAGCTCGTTTAGTG
AACCGTCAGAATTAACCATGGACTACAAAGACCATGACGGTGATTATAAAGATCATGACATCGATTACAA
GGATGACGATGACAAGCTTGCGGCCGCGAATTCATCGATAGATCTGATATCGGTACCAGTCGACTCTAGA
ATGGCTACCAATGGTCACGCAGTGAACGGAGAAGCTCATGTTATGCAACAAGTCGCACAACAACCAGCTC
CACCAGGACCATTAGCTCCGCAAGGGATCGGAAGACAGAACGAAATTGTGATCGGAGGACGTGATCGACG
TTGTGAGATCTATAAATTCACGTCTGATCAACAGTTGTATGCATCGGCATGGAGCAACAAAAATGATATC
AAATTTCGACTTGCTGTGGGAACAGTATCCGACGTGTCCGTTAACCCATGTGCCGCAAACAAGGTATCAA
TTGTACAACTAAAAGACGAAACTGGCGAGCTTGTCGAGACGGCGAGCTTTCCAATGGAGTTCCCAGCCAA
TGCAGTCGGTTTTATTCCGGATCCAGACAACGTTTACCCTGATCTCATTGCCACAACATCAGATTGCCTT
CGCCTCTGGCGAGTAGTTGATGGAAAAGTTCATCCAGACGCAGTTATGATCAATAATACTAACTCACAAT
ATGGATCAGCTTTGACAAGTTTCGACTGGAACGAGCTGGAGCCGAGGTATATTGGAGTTTCCAGTGTAGA
TACGACTTGCACAATTTATGATGTTGAGGTTGGTTGCGCAATTGGGCAGACCAAGCCGACAGCTCCATTC
ACACTCAAAACACAACTGATTGCTCATGACAAGCCTGTTCACGATATCGAATTTGCTAAAATCAATGGCG
GTCGTGATCATTTTGCAACTGTTGGAGCTGACGGAAGTGCCCGAATGTTTGATCTTCGACATTTAAACCA
CTCGACAATTGTCTATGAAGATCCAAACAAGGAGAAGCTTCAAAGACTGTCATGGAACAAACAAGAACCT
TATTTCATGGCTTTATTTGCCGAGAACAGTCAAGAAGTTCAAATTCTTGACATTCGTATGCCATGCAACA
TTCTCTGTCGACTCCGTAATCACACTGGACCAGTGAACGGAATTGCATGGGCCCCACACAGTCCACATCA
CATTTGTACTGCTGGAGACGATTCACAAGCTCTGATTTGGGATCTGCAGCAGGTTCCAAGACCCGTTGAT
GATCCGATTCTGGCTTATTCGGCTGGTGGAGAGGTCAATCAAATTCATTGGGGTCCTGTACACAGTAACT
GGATTGCAATTTGCTTCAACAAAACTCTTGAGATTCTTCGAGTTTGATCTAGAGGATCCCGGGTGGCATC
CCTGTGACCCCTCCCCAGTGCCTCTCCTGGCCCTGGAAGTTGCCACTCCAGTGCCCACCAGCCTTGTCCT
AATAAAATTAAGTTGCATCATTTTGTCTGACTAGGTGTCCTTCTATAATATTATGGGGTGGAGGGGGGTG
GTATGGAGCAAGGGGCAAGTTGGGAAGACAACCTGTAGGGCCTGCGGGGTCTATTGGGAACCAAGCTGGA
GTGCAGTGGCACAATCTTGGCTCACTGCAATCTCCGCCTCCTGGGTTCAAGCGATTCTCCTGCCTCAGCC
TCCCGAGTTGTTGGGATTCCAGGCATGCATGACCAGGCTCAGCTAATTTTTGTTTTTTTGGTAGAGACGG
GGTTTCACCATATTGGCCAGGCTGGTCTCCAACTCCTAATCTCAGGTGATCTACCCACCTTGGCCTCCCA
AATTGCTGGGATTACAGGCGTGAACCACTGCTCCCTTCCCTGTCCTTCTGATTTTAAAATAACTATACCA
GCAGGAGGACGTCCAGACACAGCATAGGCTACCTGGCCATGCCCAACCGGTGGGACATTTGAGTTGCTTG
CTTGGCACTGTCCTCTCATGCGTTGGGTCCACTCAGTAGATGCCTGTTGAATTGGGTACGCGGCCAGCTT
GGCTGTGGAATGTGTGTCAGTTAGGGTGTGGAAAGTCCCCAGGCTCCCCAGCAGGCAGAAGTATGCAAAG
CATGCATCTCAATTAGTCAGCAACCAGGTGTGGAAAGTCCCCAGGCTCCCCAGCAGGCAGAAGTATGCAA
AGCATGCATCTCAATTAGTCAGCAACCATAGTCCCGCCCCTAACTCCGCCCATCCCGCCCCTAACTCCGC
CCAGTTCCGCCCATTCTCCGCCCCATGGCTGACTAATTTTTTTTATTTATGCAGAGGCCGAGGCCGCCTC
GGCCTCTGAGCTATTCCAGAAGTAGTGAGGAGGCTTTTTTGGAGGAATTGATCAGCTTGGGATCTGATCA
AGAGACAGGATGAGGATCGTTTCGCATGATTGAACAAGATGGATTGCACGCAGGTTCTCCGGCCGCTTGG
GTGGAGAGGCTATTCGGCTATGACTGGGCACAACAGACAATCGGCTGCTCTGATGCCGCCGTGTTCCGGC
TGTCAGCGCAGGGGCGCCCGGTTCTTTTTGTCAAGACCGACCTGTCCGGTGCCCTGAATGAACTGCAGGA
CGAGGCAGCGCGGCTATCGTGGCTGGCCACGACGGGCGTTCCTTGCGCAGCTGTGCTCGACGTTGTCACT
GAAGCGGGAAGGGACTGGCTGCTATTGGGCGAAGTGCCGGGGCAGGATCTCCTGTCATCTCACCTTGCTC
CTGCCGAGAAAGTATCCATCATGGCTGATGCAATGCGGCGGCTGCATACGCTTGATCCGGCTACCTGCCC
ATTCGACCACCAAGCGAAACATCGCATCGAGCGAGCACGTACTCGGATGGAAGCCGGTCTTGTCGATCAG
GATGATCTGGACGAAGAGCATCAGGGGCTCGCGCCAGCCGAACTGTTCGCCAGGCTCAAGGCGCGCATGC
CCGACGGCGAGGATCTCGTCGTGACCCATGGCGATGCCTGCTTGCCGAATATCATGGTGGAAAATGGCCG
CTTTTCTGGATTCATCGACTGTGGCCGGCTGGGTGTGGCGGACCGCTATCAGGACATAGCGTTGGCTACC
CGTGATATTGCTGAAGAGCTTGGCGGCGAATGGGCTGACCGCTTCCTCGTGCTTTACGGTATCGCCGCTC
CCGATTCGCAGCGCATCGCCTTCTATCGCCTTCTTGACGAGTTCTTCTGAGCGGGACTCTGGGGTTCGAA
ATGACCGACCAAGCGACGCCCAACCTGCCATCACGAGATTTCGATTCCACCGCCGCCTTCTATGAAAGGT
TGGGCTTCGGAATCGTTTTCCGGGACGCCGGCTGGATGATCCTCCAGCGCGGGGATCTCATGCTGGAGTT
CTTCGCCCACCCCGGGCTCGATCCCCTCGCGAGTTGGTTCAGCTGCTGCCTGAGGCTGGACGACCTCGCG
GAGTTCTACCGGCAGTGCAAATCCGTCGGCATCCAGGAAACCAGCAGCGGCTATCCGCGCATCCATGCCC
CCGAACTGCAGGAGTGGGGAGGCACGATGGCCGCTTTGGTCGACCCGGACGGGACGCTCCTGCGCCTGAT
ACAGAACGAATTGCTTGCAGGCATCTCATGAGTGTGTCTTCCCGTTTTCCGCCTGAGGTCACTGCGTGGA
TGGAGCGCTGGCGCCTGCTGCGCGACGGCGAGCTGCTCACCACCCACTCGCCAAGCTGGAACCGTAAAAA
GGCCGCGTTGCTGGCGTTTTTCCATAGGCTCCGCCGATCATAATCAGCCATACCACATTTGTAGAGGTTT
TACTTGCTTTAAAAAACCTCCCACACCTCCCCCTGAACCTGAAACATAAAATGAATGCAATTGTTGTTGT
TAACTTGTTTATTGCAGCTTATAATGGTTACAAATAAAGCAATAGCATCACAAATTTCACAAATAAAGCA
TTTTTTTCACTGCATTCTAGTTGTGGTTTGTCCAAACTCATCAATGTATCTTATCATGTCTGGATCAATT
CCCTATAGTGAGTCGTATTAAATTCGTAATCATGTCATAGCTGTTTCCTGTGTGAAATTGTTATCCGCTC
ACAATTCCACACAACATACGAGCCGGAAGCATAAAGTGTAAAGCCTGGGGTGCCTAATGAGTGAGCTAAC
TCACATTAATTGCGTTGCGCTCACTGCCCGCTTTCCAGTCGGGAAACCTGTCGTGCCAGCTGCATTAATG
AATCGGCCAACGCGCGGGGAGAGGCGGTTTGCGTATTGGGCGCTCTTCCGCTTCCTCGCTCACTGACTCG
CTGCGCTCGGTCGTTCGGCTGCGGCGAGCGGTATCAGCTCACTCAAAGGCGGTAATACGGTTATCCACAG
AATCAGGGGATAACGCAGGAAAGAACATGTGAGCAAAAGGCCAGCAAAAGGCCAGGAACCGTAAAAAGGC
CGCGTTGCTGGCGTTTTTCCATAGGCTCCGCCCCCCTGACGAGCATCACAAAAATCGACGCTCAAGTCAG
AGGTGGCGAAACCCGACAGGACTATAAAGATACCAGGCGTTTCCCCCTGGAAGCTCCCTCGTGCGCTCTC
CTGTTCCGACCCTGCCGCTTACCGGATACCTGTCCGCCTTTCTCCCTTCGGGAAGCGTGGCGCTTTCTCA
TAGCTCACGCTGTAGGTATCTCAGTTCGGTGTAGGTCGTTCGCTCCAAGCTGGGCTGTGTGCACGAACCC
CCCGTTCAGCCCGACCGCTGCGCCTTATCCGGTAACTATCGTCTTGAGTCCAACCCGGTAAGACACGACT
TATCGCCACTGGCAGCAGCCACTGGTAACAGGATTAGCAGAGCGAGGTATGTAGGCGGTGCTACAGAGTT
CTTGAAGTGGTGGCCTAACTACGGCTACACTAGAAGAACAGTATTTGGTATCTGCGCTCTGCTGAAGCCA
GTTACCTTCGGAAAAAGAGTTGGTAGCTCTTGATCCGGCAAACAAACCACCGCTGGTAGCGGTGGTTTTT
TTGTTTGCAAGCAGCAGATTACGCGCAGAAAAAAAGGATCTCAAGAAGATCCTTTGATCTTTTCTACGGG
GTCTGACGCTCAGTGGAACGAAAACTCACGTTAAGGGATTTTGGTCATGAGATTATCAAAAAGGATCTTC
ACCTAGATCCTTTTAAATTAAAAATGAAGTTTTAAATCAATCTAAAGTATATATGAGTAAACTTGGTCTG
ACAGTTACCAATGCTTAATCAGTGAGGCACCTATCTCAGCGATCTGTCTATTTCGTTCATCCATAGTTGC
CTGACTCCCCGTCGTGTAGATAACTACGATACGGGAGGGCTTACCATCTGGCCCCAGTGCTGCAATGATA
CCGCGAGACCCACGCTCACCGGCTCCAGATTTATCAGCAATAAACCAGCCAGCCGGAAGGGCCGAGCGCA
GAAGTGGTCCTGCAACTTTATCCGCCTCCATCCAGTCTATTAATTGTTGCCGGGAAGCTAGAGTAAGTAG
TTCGCCAGTTAATAGTTTGCGCAACGTTGTTGCCATTGCTACAGGCATCGTGGTGTCACGCTCGTCGTTT
GGTATGGCTTCATTCAGCTCCGGTTCCCAACGATCAAGGCGAGTTACATGATCCCCCATGTTGTGCAAAA
AAGCGGTTAGCTCCTTCGGTCCTCCGATCGTTGTCAGAAGTAAGTTGGCCGCAGTGTTATCACTCATGGT
TATGGCAGCACTGCATAATTCTCTTACTGTCATGCCATCCGTAAGATGCTTTTCTGTGACTGGTGAGTAC
TCAACCAAGTCATTCTGAGAATAGTGTATGCGGCGACCGAGTTGCTCTTGCCCGGCGTCAATACGGGATA
ATACCGCGCCACATAGCAGAACTTTAAAAGTGCTCATCATTGGAAAACGTTCTTCGGGGCGAAAACTCTC
AAGGATCTTACCGCTGTTGAGATCCAGTTCGATGTAACCCACTCGTGCACCCAACTGATCTTCAGCATCT
TTTACTTTCACCAGCGTTTCTGGGTGAGCAAAAACAGGAAGGCAAAATGCCGCAAAAAAGGGAATAAGGG
CGACACGGAAATGTTGAATACTCATACTCTTCCTTTTTCAATATTATTGAAGCATTTATCAGGGTTATTG
TCTCATGAGCGGATACATATTTGAATGTATTTAGAAAAATAAACAAATAGGGGTTCCGCGCACATTTCCC
CGAAAAGTGCCACCTG
[124 nt withheld, positions 7017-7140]
C
[91 nt withheld, positions 7142-7232]
A
[49 nt withheld, positions 7234-7282]
CCTTTGACGTTGGAGTCCACGTTCTTT
[37 nt withheld, positions 7310-7346]
ACCCTATCTCGGTCTATTCTTTTGATTTATAAGGGATTTTGCCGATTTCGGCCTATTGGTTAAAAAATGA
GCTGATTTAACAAAAATTTAACGCGAATTTTAACAAAATATTAACGCTTACAATTT
Features (pLannotate 1.2.2; 22 found; start..end, strand, type, name):
      4..158     -  CDS            lacZα (fragment): LacZα fragment of β-galactosidase; lacZ fragment
    318..697     +  enhancer       CMV enhancer: human cytomegalovirus immediate early enhancer
    699..898     +  promoter       CMV promoter: human cytomegalovirus (CMV) immediate early promoter
    931..996     +  CDS            3xFLAG: three tandem FLAG® epitope tags, followed by an enterokinase cleavage site
   1186..2214    +  CDS            DCAF7: DCAF7_HUMAN - Also known as HAN11, WDR68. Experimental evidence at protein level: Swiss-Prot protein existence level 1. Involved in craniofacial development. Acts upstream of the EDN1 pathway and is required for formation of the upper jaw equivalent, the palatoquadrate. The activity required for EDN1 pathway function differs between the first and second arches (By similarity). Associates with DIAPH1 and controls GLI1 transcriptional activity. Could be involved in normal and disease skin development. May function as a substrate receptor for CUL4-DDB1 E3 ubiquitin-protein ligase complex. From Ho
   2231..2853    +  polyA_signal   hGH poly(A) signal: human growth hormone polyadenylation signal
   2895..3192    +  promoter       SV40 promoter: SV40 enhancer and early promoter
   3246..4037    +  CDS            neo: KKA2_KLEPN - Also known as kan, nptII. Experimental evidence at protein level: Swiss-Prot protein existence level 1. Resistance to kanamycin, neomycin, paromomycin, ribostamycin, butirosin and gentamicin B. From Klebsiella pneumoniae.
   4061..4438    +  CDS            ble: BLE_KLEPN - Experimental evidence at protein level: Swiss-Prot protein existence level 1. Binding protein with a strong affinity to the bleomycin family of antibiotics. Binds to CL990; an antimitotic-antibiotic compound. From Klebsiella pneumoniae.
   4480..4539    +  CDS            str (fragment): STR_KLEPN - Protein inferred from homology: Swiss-Prot protein existence level 3. The aminoglycoside phosphotransferases achieve inactivation of their antibiotic substrates by phosphorylation. From Klebsiella pneumoniae.
   4562..4585    -  rep_origin     CloDF13 ori (fragment): Plasmids containing the CloDF13 (CDF) origin of replication can be propagated in E. coli cells that contain additional plasmids with compatible origins.
   4586..4669    +  CDS            large T antigen (fragment): large T antigen from SV40 (simian virus 40)
   4692..4826    +  polyA_signal   SV40 poly(A) signal: SV40 polyadenylation signal
   4832..4850    -  promoter       T7 promoter: promoter for bacteriophage T7 RNA polymerase
   4888..4904    -  protein_bind   lac operator: The lac repressor binds to the lac operator to inhibit transcription in E. coli. This inhibition can be relieved by adding lactose or isopropyl-β-D-thiogalactopyranoside (IPTG). lac repressor encoded by lacI
   4912..4942    -  promoter       lac promoter: promoter for the E. coli lac operon
   4957..4978    -  protein_bind   CAP binding site: CAP binding activates transcription in the presence of cAMP. E. coli catabolite activator protein
   4991..5083    -  CDS            lacI (fragment): lac repressor; lacI; The lac repressor binds to the lac operator to inhibit transcription in E. coli. This inhibition can be relieved by adding lactose or isopropyl-β-D-thiogalactopyranoside (IPTG).
   5266..5854    -  rep_origin     ori: high-copy-number ColE1/pMB1/pBR322/pUC origin of replication
   6025..6885    -  CDS            AmpR: β-lactamase; bla; confers resistance to ampicillin, carbenicillin, and related antibiotics
   6886..6990    -  promoter       AmpR promoter: bla
   7017..7445    +  rep_origin     f1 ori (sequence partly withheld): f1 bacteriophage origin of replication; arrow indicates direction of (+) strand synthesis
