[The description below was written by a language model from this plasmid's Addgene catalogue record and pLannotate feature annotations shown in this document.]
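Description:
pEL333 is a 7,472 bp plasmid built on the pCMV-3xFLAG backbone that carries the Caenorhabditis elegans gene swan-1 (1,167 bp insert) for co-immunoprecipitation experiments. It is propagated in E. coli through a high-copy ColE1/pUC-type origin and selected with ampicillin via the AmpR β-lactamase cassette. An f1 origin is also present, allowing single-stranded DNA production. Short lacZα, lac promoter/operator, lacI and T7 promoter segments appear to be cloning-vector remnants.

The expression unit consists of the human cytomegalovirus immediate-early enhancer and promoter, followed by a 3xFLAG coding segment with an enterokinase cleavage site, then the swan-1 open reading frame, and finally a human growth hormone polyadenylation signal. This yields SWAN-1 with an N-terminal triple FLAG epitope, which can be captured or detected with anti-FLAG antibodies. The automated annotation labels the insert as human DCAF7 (HAN11/WDR68). This reflects sequence similarity, since SWAN-1 is a WD-repeat protein of the same AN11 family, and the catalogue identifies the insert as the nematode gene. A second cassette places a neomycin/kanamycin phosphotransferase gene under the SV40 enhancer/early promoter, followed by a ble gene and a streptomycin phosphotransferase fragment (typical of Tn5-derived sequence) and an SV40 poly(A) signal. This provides a marker usable for G418 selection in cultured eukaryotic cells.

Although the record classifies the vector type as worm expression, the CMV promoter, hGH and SV40 elements are characteristic of mammalian cell expression. The record does not state which cells were used. Its stated purpose is co-IP of tagged SWAN-1, in the context of work identifying SWAN-1 as a negative regulator of Rac GTPase function.
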