Addgene plasmid #52349: pEL333
Purpose: swan-1 co-IP construct
Depositing lab: Erik Lundquist. Depositing organization: University of Kansas. Publication: SWAN-1, a Caenorhabditis elegans WD repeat protein of the AN11 family, is a negative regulator of Rac GTPase function. Yang Y, Lu J, Rovnak J, Quackenbush SL, Lundquist EA. Genetics. 2006 Dec;174(4):1917-32. Epub 2006 Sep 15. 10.1534/genetics.106.063115 PubMed 16980389.
Backbone
  Vector backbone: pCMV-3xFLAG
  Backbone manufacturer: Clontech
  Backbone size w/o insert (bp): 6299
  Total vector size (bp): 7472
  Vector type: Worm Expression
Growth in bacteria
  Bacterial resistance: Ampicillin, 100 μg/mL
  Growth temperature: 37°C
  Growth strain: XL1 Blue
  Copy number: Unknown
Gene/Insert
  Gene/Insert name: swan-1
  Species: C. elegans (nematode)
  Insert size (bp): 1167
  Entrez Gene: swan-1 (a.k.a. CELE_F53C11.8)
  Tag / fusion protein: 3x FLAG (N terminal on backbone)
Terms and licenses: Academic/Nonprofit Terms; Industry Terms: Not Available to Industry
How to cite: pEL333 was a gift from Erik Lundquist (Addgene plasmid # 52349 ; http://n2t.net/addgene:52349 ; RRID:Addgene_52349)
