>Addgene plasmid #52349 | pEL333 | addgene partial sequence | sequence record 82503 | CMV-F 5'-CGCAAATGGGCGGTAGGCGTG-3'
AACCGTCAGAATTAACCATGGACTACAAAGACCATGACGGTGATTATAAAGATCATGACATCGATTACAA
GGATGACGATGACAAGCTTGCGGCCGCGAATTCATCGATAGATCTGATATCGGTACCAGTCGACTCTAGA
ATGGCTACCAATGGTCACGCAGTGAACGGAGAAGCTCATGTTATGCAACAAGTCGCACAACAACCAGCTC
CACCAGGACCATTAGCTCCGCAAGGGATCGGAAGACAGAACGAAATTGTGATCGGAGGACGTGATCGACG
TTGTGAGATCTATAAATTCACGTCTGATCAACAGTTGTATGCATCGGCATGGAGCAACAAAAATGATATC
AAATTTCGACTTGCTGTGGGAACAGTATCCGACGTGTCCGTTAACCCATGTGCCGCAAACAAGGTATCAA
TTGTACAACTAAAAGACGAAACTGGCGAGCTTGTCGAGACGGCGAGCTTTCCAATGGAGTTCCCAGCCAA
TGCAGTCGGTTTTATTCCGGATCCAGACAACGTTTACCCTGATCTCATTGCCACAACATCAGATTGCCTT
CGCCTCTGGCGAGTAGTTGATGGAAAAGTTCATCCAGACGCAGTTATGATCAATAATACTAACTCACAAT
ATGGATCAGCTTTGACAAGTTTCGACTGGAACGAGCTGGAGCCGAGGTATATTGGAGTTTCCAGTGTAGA
TACGACTTGCACAATTTATGATGTTGAGGTTGGTTGCGCAATTGGGCAGACCAAGCCGACAGCTCCATTC
ACACTCAAAACACAACTGATTGCTCATGACAAGCCTGTTCACGATATCGAATTT
