>Addgene plasmid #52349 | pEL333 | addgene partial sequence | sequence record 82507 | hGH-PA-R 5'-CCAGCTTGGTTCCCAATAGA-3'
CCACCCCATAATATTATAGAAGGACACCTAGTCAGACAAAATGATGCAACTTAATTTTATTAGGACAAGG
CTGGTGGGCACTGGAGTGGCAACTTCCAGGGCCAGGAGAGGCACTGGGGAGGGGTCACAGGGATGCCACC
CGGGATCCTCTAGTGATTGTCTAGATCAAACTCGAAGAATCTCAAGAGTTTTGTTGAAGCAAATTGCAAT
CCAGTTACTGTGTACAGGACCCCAATGAATTTGATTGACCTCTCCACCAGCCGAATAAGCCAGAATCGGA
TCATCAACGGGTCTTGGAACCTGCTGCAGATCCCAAATCAGAGCTTGTGAATCGTCTCCAGCAGTACAAA
TGTGATGTGGACTGTGTGGGGCCCATGCAATTCCGTTCACTGGTCCAGTGTGATTACGGAGTCGACAGAG
AATGTTGCATGGCATACGAATGTCAAGAATTTGAACTTCTTGACTGTTCTCGGCAAATAAAGCCATGAAA
TAAGGTTCTTGTTTGTTCCATGACAGTCTTTGAAGCTTCTCCTTGTTTGGATCTTCATAGACAATTGTCG
AGTGGTTTAAATGTCGAAGATCAAACATTCGGGCACTTCCGTCAGCTCCAACAGTTGCAAAATGATCACG
ACCGCCATTGATTTTAGCAAATTCGATATCGTGAACAGGCTTGTCATGAGCAATCAGTTGTGTTTTGAGT
GTGAATGGAGCTGTCGGCTTGGTCTGCCCAATTGCGCAACCAACCTCAACATCATAAATTGTGCAAGTCG
TATCTACACTGGAAACTCCAATATACCTCGGCTCCAGCTCGTTCCAGTCGAAACTTGTCAAAGCTGATCC
ATATTGTGAGTTAGTATTATTGATCATAACTGCGTCTGG
